Addgene plasmid #89937: pMRXIP Lamp1-Venus
Purpose: Expresses Lamp1 tagged with Venus in mammalian cells
Depositing lab: Noboru Mizushima. Depositing organization: University of Tokyo, Graduate School of Medicine. Publication: The ATG conjugation systems are important for degradation of the inner autophagosomal membrane. Tsuboyama K, Koyama-Honda I, Sakamaki Y, Koike M, Morishita H, Mizushima N. Science. 2016 Nov 25;354(6315):1036-1041. Epub 2016 Oct 20. 10.1126/science.aaf6136 PubMed 27885029.
Backbone
  Vector backbone: pMRXIP Venus-N
  Backbone manufacturer: Dr.Shoji Yamaoka of Tokyo Medical and Dental University
  Backbone size w/o insert (bp): 6832
  Total vector size (bp): 8053
  Vector type: Retroviral
  Selectable markers: Puromycin
Growth in bacteria
  Bacterial resistance: Ampicillin, 100 μg/mL
  Growth temperature: 37°C
  Growth strain: NEB Stable
  Copy number: High Copy
Gene/Insert
  Gene/Insert name: rat Lamp1
  Species: R. norvegicus (rat)
  Insert size (bp): 1221
  GenBank ID: NM_012857.2
  Entrez Gene: Lamp1 (a.k.a. LGP120)
  Tag / fusion protein: Venus (C terminal on insert)
  Cloning method: Restriction Enzyme; 5′ cloning site EcoRI (not destroyed); 3′ cloning site KpnI (not destroyed)
  Sequencing primers: 5′ gacgGAATTCatGCCATGGCGGCCCC; 3′ GATGGTCTGATAGCCCGCGTG
Resource information
  A portion of this plasmid was derived from a plasmid made by: It has the pMX backbone
Terms and licenses: Academic/Nonprofit Terms; Industry Terms: Not Available to Industry
How to cite: pMRXIP Lamp1-Venus was a gift from Noboru Mizushima (Addgene plasmid # 89937 ; http://n2t.net/addgene:89937 ; RRID:Addgene_89937)
