[The description below was written by a language model from this plasmid's Addgene catalogue record and pLannotate feature annotations shown in this document.]
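Description:
pMRXIP Lamp1-Venus is a Moloney murine leukemia virus (MMLV)-based retroviral expression vector, built on the pMRXIP Venus-N backbone (itself derived from the pMX series), for expressing rat Lamp1 fused at its C terminus to the yellow fluorescent protein Venus in mammalian cells. In bacteria it is maintained through a high-copy ColE1/pUC-type origin and selected with ampicillin via the β-lactamase gene and its native promoter. The catalogue lists a total size of about 8.05 kb, close to the 8,078 nt of the sequenced record.

The viral portion begins with a CMV enhancer placed next to an MMLV LTR fragment, an arrangement generally used as a hybrid 5′ LTR to drive strong transcription of the viral genome in packaging cells. The record does not name a separate internal promoter, so the payload is presumably expressed from LTR-driven transcripts. Downstream lie the MMLV Ψ packaging signal, a truncated gag lacking its start codon (which extends the packaging region), and a pol fragment carrying the splice acceptor. The 1,221 bp rat Lamp1 coding sequence, cloned between EcoRI and KpnI, follows and is joined through a short linker region to mammalian codon-optimized Venus. An EMCV IRES then allows translation of puromycin N-acetyltransferase from the same transcript, so puromycin selection enriches for cells that also express the fusion. An MMLV 3′ LTR closes the provirus.

After packaging and transduction, the vector yields stable cell lines in which Lamp1-Venus serves as a fluorescent marker of lysosomal membranes. It was deposited with a study of autophagosome–lysosome fusion and degradation of the inner autophagosomal membrane.
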