Features (pLannotate 1.2.2; 15 found; start..end, strand, type, name):
      1..358     +  misc_feature   MMLV Ψ: packaging signal of Moloney murine leukemia virus (MMLV)
    423..839     +  CDS            gag (truncated): truncated Moloney murine leukemia virus (MMLV) gag gene lacking the start codon
    849..1223    +  misc_feature   pol region: Moloney murine leukemia virus (MMLV) pol region containing the splice acceptor site
   1246..2466    +  CDS            Lamp1: LAMP1_RAT - Also known as Lamp-1. Experimental evidence at protein level: Swiss-Prot protein existence level 1. Presents carbohydrate ligands to selectins. Also implicated in tumor cell metastasis. From Rattus norvegicus (Rat).
   2506..3225    +  CDS            Venus: yellow fluorescent protein (YFP) with fast and efficient maturation (Nagai et al., 2002) mammalian codon-optimized
   3367..3829    +  misc_feature   IRES: internal ribosome entry site (IRES) of the encephalomyocarditis virus (EMCV)
   3843..4442    +  CDS            PuroR: puromycin N-acetyltransferase; pac from Streptomyces alboniger; confers resistance to puromycin
   4544..4665    +  LTR            3' LTR (ΔU3) (fragment): self-inactivating 3' long terminal repeat (LTR) from Moloney murine leukemia virus
   4666..5135    +  LTR            LTR: long terminal repeat from Moloney murine leukemia virus
   5201..5253    -  CDS            lacI (fragment): lac repressor; lacI; The lac repressor binds to the lac operator to inhibit transcription in E. coli. This inhibition can be relieved by adding lactose or isopropyl-β-D-thiogalactopyranoside (IPTG).
   5436..6024    -  rep_origin     ori: high-copy-number ColE1/pMB1/pBR322/pUC origin of replication
   6188..7048    -  CDS            AmpR: β-lactamase; bla; confers resistance to ampicillin, carbenicillin, and related antibiotics
   7049..7153    -  promoter       AmpR promoter: bla
   7341..7720    +  enhancer       CMV enhancer: human cytomegalovirus immediate early enhancer
   7721..8016    +  LTR            3' LTR (ΔU3) (fragment): self-inactivating 3' long terminal repeat (LTR) from Moloney murine leukemia virus
>Addgene plasmid #89937 | pMRXIP Lamp1-Venus | addgene full sequence | sequence record 209422 | Addgene NGS Result
AAGCTGGCCAGCAACTTATCTGTGTCTGTCCGATTGTCTAGTGTCTATGACTGATTTTATGCGCCTGCGT
CGGTACTAGTTAGCTAACTAGCTCTGTATCTGGCGGACCCGTGGTGGAACTGACGAGTTCGGAACACCCG
GCCGCAACCCTGGGAGACGTCCCAGGGACTTCGGGGGCCGTTTTTGTGGCCCGACCTGAGTCCAAAAATC
CCGATCGTTTTGGACTCTTTGGTGCACCCCCCTTAGAGGAGGGATATGTGGTTCTGGTAGGAGACGAGAA
CCTAAAACAGTTCCCGCCTCCGTCTGAATTTTTGCTTTCGGTTTGGGACCGAAGCCGCGCCGCGCGTCTT
GTCTGCTGCAGCATCGTTCTGTGTTGTCTCTGTCTGACTGTGTTTCTGTATTTGTCTGAAAATATGGGCC
CGGGCCAGACTGTTACCACTCCCTTAAGTTTGACCTTAGGTCACTGGAAAGATGTCGAGCGGATCGCTCA
CAACCAGTCGGTAGATGTCAAGAAGAGACGTTGGGTTACCTTCTGCTCTGCAGAATGGCCAACCTTTAAC
GTCGGATGGCCGCGAGACGGCACCTTTAACCGAGACCTCATCACCCAGGTTAAGATCAAGGTCTTTTCAC
CTGGCCCGCATGGACACCCAGACCAGGTCCCCTACATCGTGACCTGGGAAGCCTTGGCTTTTGACCCCCC
TCCCTGGGTCAAGCCCTTTGTACACCCTAAGCCTCCGCCTCCTCTTCCTCCATCCGCCCCGTCTCTCCCC
CTTGAACCTCCTCGTTCGACCCCGCCTCGATCCTCCCTTTATCCAGCCCTCACTCCTTCTCTAGGCGCCC
CCATATGGCCATATGAGATCTTATATGGGGCACCCCCGCCCCTTGTAAACTTCCCTGACCCTGACATGAC
AAGAGTTACTAACAGCCCCTCTCTCCAAGCTCACTTACAGGCTCTCTACTTAGTCCAGCACGAAGTCTGG
AGACCTCTGGCGGCAGCCTACCAAGAACAACTGGACCGACCGGTGGTACCTCACCCTTACCGAGTCGGCG
ACACAGTGTGGGTCCGCCGACACCAGACTAAGAACCTAGAACCTCGCTGGAAAGGACCTTACACAGTCCT
GCTGACCACCCCCACCGCCCTCAAAGTAGACGGCATCGCAGCTTGGATACACGCCGCCCACGTGAAGGCT
GCCGACCCCGGGGGTGGACCATCCTCTAGACTGCCGGATCATCGATGAATTCGCCATGGCGGCCCCGGGC
GCCCGGCGGCCGCTGCTCCTGTTGCTGCTGGCAGGCCTTGCACACAGCGCCCCAGCACTGTTCGAGGTGA
AAGACAACAACGGCACAGCGTGTATAATGGCCAGCTTCTCTGCCTCCTTTCTGACCACCTATGATGCTGG
ACATGTTTCTAAGGTCTCGAATATGACCCTGCCAGCCTCTGCAGAAGTCCTGAAGAATAGCAGCTCTTGT
GGTGAAAAGAATGCTTCTGAGCCCACCCTCGCAATCACCTTTGGAGAAGGATATTTACTGAAACTCACCT
TCACAAAAAACACAACACGTTACAGTGTCCAGCACATGTATTTCACATATAACCTGTCAGACACACAATT
CTTTCCCAATGCCAGCTCCAAAGGGCCCGACACTGTGGATTCCACAACTGACATCAAGGCAGACATCAAC
AAAACATACCGATGTGTCAGCGACATCAGGGTCTACATGAAGAATGTGACCATTGTGCTCTGGGACGCTA
CTATCCAGGCCTACCTGCCGAGTAGCAACTTCAGCAAGGAAGAGACACGCTGCCCACAGGATCAACCTTC
CCCAACTACTGGGCCACCCAGCCCCTCACCACCACTTGTGCCCACAAACCCCAGTGTGTCCAAGTACAAT
GTGACTGGTGACAATGGAACCTGCCTGCTGGCCTCTATGGCACTGCAACTCAACATCACCTACATGAAGA
AGGACAACACGACTGTGACCAGAGCATTCAACATCAACCCAAGTGACAAATATAGTGGGACTTGCGGTGC
CCAGTTGGTGACCCTGAAGGTGGGGAACAAGAGCAGAGTCCTGGAGCTGCAGTTTGGGATGAATGCCACT
TCTAGCCTGTTTTTCCTGCAAGGAGTTCAGTTGAACATGACTCTTCCTGATGCCATAGAGCCCACGTTCA
GCACCTCCAACTATTCCCTGAAAGCTCTTCAGGCCAGTGTCGGCAACTCATACAAGTGCAACAGTGAGGA
GCACATCTTTGTCAGCAAGGCGCTCGCCCTCAATGTCTTCAGCGTGCAAGTCCAGGCTTTCAGGGTAGAA
AGTGACAGGTTTGGGTCTGTGGAAGAGTGTGTACAGGACGGTAACAACATGCTGATCCCCATTGCTGTGG
GCGGGGCCCTGGCAGGGCTGGTCCTCATCGTCCTCATCGCCTACCTCATCGGCAGGAAGAGGAGTCACGC
GGGCTATCAGACCATCGAATTCACTAGTGTTAACGGATCCCTCGAGCGGCCGCCCATGGTGAGCAAGGGC
GAGGAGCTGTTCACCGGGGTGGTGCCCATCCTGGTCGAGCTGGACGGCGACGTAAACGGCCACAAGTTCA
GCGTGTCCGGCGAGGGCGAGGGCGATGCCACCTACGGCAAGCTGACCCTGAAGCTGATCTGCACCACCGG
CAAGCTGCCCGTGCCCTGGCCCACCCTCGTGACCACCCTGGGCTACGGCCTGCAGTGCTTCGCCCGCTAC
CCCGACCACATGAAGCAGCACGACTTCTTCAAGTCCGCCATGCCCGAAGGCTACGTCCAGGAGCGCACCA
TCTTCTTCAAGGACGACGGCAACTACAAGACCCGCGCCGAGGTGAAGTTCGAGGGCGACACCCTGGTGAA
CCGCATCGAGCTGAAGGGCATCGACTTCAAGGAGGACGGCAACATCCTGGGGCACAAGCTGGAGTACAAC
TACAACAGCCACAACGTCTATATCACCGCCGACAAGCAGAAGAACGGCATCAAGGCCAACTTCAAGATCC
GCCACAACATCGAGGACGGCGGCGTGCAGCTCGCCGACCACTACCAGCAGAACACCCCCATCGGCGACGG
CCCCGTGCTGCTGCCCGACAACCACTACCTGAGCTACCAGTCCGCCCTGAGCAAAGACCCCAACGAGAAG
CGCGATCACATGGTCCTGCTGGAGTTCGTGACCGCCGCCGGGATCACTCTCGGCATGGACGAGCTGTACA
AGTAAGATGGCCGCTACGTAAATTCCGCCCCCCCCCCCCTCTCCCTCCCCCCCCCCTAACGTTACTGGCC
GAAGCCGCTTGGAATAAGGCCGGTGTGCGTTTGTCTATATGTTATTTTCCACCATATTGCCGTCTTTTGG
CAATGTGAGGGCCCGGAAACCTGGCCCTGTCTTCTTGACGAGCATTCCTAGGGGTCTTTCCCCTCTCGCC
AAAGGAATGCAAGGTCTGTTGAATGTCGTGAAGGAAGCAGTTCCTCTGGAAGCTTCTTGAAGACAAACAA
CGTCTGTAGCGACCCTTTGCAGGCAGCGGAACCCCCCACCTGGCGACAGGTGCCTCTGCGGCCAAAAGCC
ACGTGTATAAGATACACCTGCAAAGGCGGCACAACCCCAGTGCCACGTTGTGAGTTGGATAGTTGTGGAA
AGAGTCAAATGGCTCTCCTCAAGCGTATTCAACAAGGGGCTGAAGGATGCCCAGAAGGTACCCCATTGTA
TGGGATCTGATCTGGGGCCTCGGTGCACATGCTTTACATGTGTTTAGTCGAGGTTAAAAAAACGTCTAGG
CCCCCCGAACCACGGGGACGTGGTTTTCCTTTGAAAAACACGATGATAATATGGCCACAACCATGACCGA
GTACAAGCCCACGGTGCGCCTCGCCACCCGCGACGACGTCCCCCGGGCCGTACGCACCCTCGCCGCCGCG
TTCGCCGACTACCCCGCCACGCGCCACACCGTCGACCCGGACCGCCACATCGAGCGGGTCACCGAGCTGC
AAGAACTCTTCCTCACGCGCGTCGGGCTCGACATCGGCAAGGTGTGGGTCGCGGACGACGGCGCCGCGGT
GGCGGTCTGGACCACGCCGGAGAGCGTCGAAGCGGGGGCGGTGTTCGCCGAGATCGGCCCGCGCATGGCC
GAGTTGAGCGGTTCCCGGCTGGCCGCGCAGCAACAGATGGAAGGCCTCCTGGCGCCGCACCGGCCCAAGG
AGCCCGCGTGGTTCCTGGCCACCGTCGGCGTCTCGCCCGACCACCAGGGCAAGGGTCTGGGCAGCGCCGT
CGTGCTCCCCGGAGTGGAGGCGGCCGAGCGCGCCGGGGTGCCCGCCTTCCTGGAGACCTCCGCGCCCCGC
AACCTCCCCTTCTACGAGCGGCTCGGCTTCACCGTCACCGCCGACGTCGAGGTGCCCGAAGGACCGCGCA
CCTGGTGCATGACCCGCAAGCCCGGTGCCTGACGCCCGCCCCACGACCCGCAGCGCCCGACCGAAAGGAG
CGCACGACCCCATGGCTCGACGATAAAATAAAAGATTTTATTTAGTCTCCAGAAAAAGGGGGGAATGAAA
GACCCCACCTGTAGGTTTGGCAAGCTAGCTTAAGTAACGCCATTTTGCAAGGCATGGAAAAATACATAAC
TGAGAATAGAGAAGTTCAGATCAAGGTCAGGAACAGATGGAACAGCTGAATATGGGCCAAACAGGATATC
TGTGGTAAGCAGTTCCTGCCCCGGCTCAGGGCCAAGAACAGATGGAACAGCTGAATATGGGCCAAACAGG
ATATCTGTGGTAAGCAGTTCCTGCCCCGGCTCAGGGCCAAGAACAGATGGTCCCCAGATGCGGTCCAGCC
CTCAGCAGTTTCTAGAGAACCATCAGATGTTTCCAGGGTGCCCCAAGGACCTGAAATGACCCTGTGCCTT
ATTTGAACTAACCAATCAGTTCGCTTCTCGCTTCTGTTCGCGCGCTTCTGCTCCCCGAGCTCAATAAAAG
AGCCCACAACCCCTCACTCGGGGCGCCAGTCCTCCGATTGACTGAGTCGCCCGGGTACCCGTGTATCCAA
TAAACCCTCTTGCAGTTGCATCCGACTTGTGGTCTCGCTGTTCCTTGGGAGGGTCTCCTCTGAGTGATTG
ACTACCCGTCAGCGGGGGTCTTTCACATGCAGCATGTATCAAAATTAATTTGGTTTTTTTTCTTAAGTAT
TTACATTAAATGGCCATAGTTGCATTAATGAATCGGCCAACGCGCGGGGAGAGGCGGTTTGCGTATTGGG
CGCTCTTCCGCTTCCTCGCTCACTGACTCGCTGCGCTCGGTCGTTCGGCTGCGGCGAGCGGTATCAGCTC
ACTCAAAGGCGGTAATACGGTTATCCACAGAATCAGGGGATAACGCAGGAAAGAACATGTGAGCAAAAGG
CCAGCAAAAGGCCAGGAACCGTAAAAAGGCCGCGTTGCTGGCGTTTTTCCATAGGCTCCGCCCCCCTGAC
GAGCATCACAAAAATCGACGCTCAAGTCAGAGGTGGCGAAACCCGACAGGACTATAAAGATACCAGGCGT
TTCCCCCTGGAAGCTCCCTCGTGCGCTCTCCTGTTCCGACCCTGCCGCTTACCGGATACCTGTCCGCCTT
TCTCCCTTCGGGAAGCGTGGCGCTTTCTCATAGCTCACGCTGTAGGTATCTCAGTTCGGTGTAGGTCGTT
CGCTCCAAGCTGGGCTGTGTGCACGAACCCCCCGTTCAGCCCGACCGCTGCGCCTTATCCGGTAACTATC
GTCTTGAGTCCAACCCGGTAAGACACGACTTATCGCCACTGGCAGCAGCCACTGGTAACAGGATTAGCAG
AGCGAGGTATGTAGGCGGTGCTACAGAGTTCTTGAAGTGGTGGCCTAACTACGGCTACACTAGAAGAACA
GTATTTGGTATCTGCGCTCTGCTGAAGCCAGTTACCTTCGGAAAAAGAGTTGGTAGCTCTTGATCCGGCA
AACAAACCACCGCTGGTAGCGGTGGTTTTTTTGTTTGCAAGCAGCAGATTACGCGCAGAAAAAAAGGATC
TCAAGAAGATCCTTTGATCTTTTCTACGGGGTCTGACGCTCAGTGGAACGAAAACTCACGTTAAGGGATT
TTGGTCATGAGATTATCAAAAAGGATCTTCACCTAGATCCTTTTGCGGCCGGCCGCAAATCAATCTAAAG
TATATATGAGTAAACTTGGTCTGACAGTTACCAATGCTTAATCAGTGAGGCACCTATCTCAGCGATCTGT
CTATTTCGTTCATCCATAGTTGCCTGACTCCCCGTCGTGTAGATAACTACGATACGGGAGGGCTTACCAT
CTGGCCCCAGTGCTGCAATGATACCGCGAGACCCACGCTCACCGGCTCCAGATTTATCAGCAATAAACCA
GCCAGCCGGAAGGGCCGAGCGCAGAAGTGGTCCTGCAACTTTATCCGCCTCCATCCAGTCTATTAATTGT
TGCCGGGAAGCTAGAGTAAGTAGTTCGCCAGTTAATAGTTTGCGCAACGTTGTTGCCATTGCTACAGGCA
TCGTGGTGTCACGCTCGTCGTTTGGTATGGCTTCATTCAGCTCCGGTTCCCAACGATCAAGGCGAGTTAC
ATGATCCCCCATGTTGTGCAAAAAAGCGGTTAGCTCCTTCGGTCCTCCGATCGTTGTCAGAAGTAAGTTG
GCCGCAGTGTTATCACTCATGGTTATGGCAGCACTGCATAATTCTCTTACTGTCATGCCATCCGTAAGAT
GCTTTTCTGTGACTGGTGAGTACTCAACCAAGTCATTCTGAGAATAGTGTATGCGGCGACCGAGTTGCTC
TTGCCCGGCGTCAACACGGGATAATACCGCGCCACATAGCAGAACTTTAAAAGTGCTCATCATTGGAAAA
CGTTCTTCGGGGCGAAAACTCTCAAGGATCTTACCGCTGTTGAGATCCAGTTCGATGTAACCCACTCGTG
CACCCAACTGATCTTCAGCATCTTTTACTTTCACCAGCGTTTCTGGGTGAGCAAAAACAGGAAGGCAAAA
TGCCGCAAAAAAGGGAATAAGGGCGACACGGAAATGTTGAATACTCATACTCTTCCTTTTTCAATATTAT
TGAAGCATTTATCAGGGTTATTGTCTCATGAGCGGATACATATTTGAATGTATTTAGAAAAATAAACAAA
TAGGGGTTCCGCGCACATTTCCCCGAAAAGTGCCACCTGACGTCTAAGAAACCATTATTATCATGACATT
AACCTATAAAAATAGGCGTATCACGAGGCCCTTTCGTCTTCACTCGAGGAGCTTGGCCCATTGCATACGT
TGTATCCATATCATAATATGTACATTTATATTGGCTCATGTCCAACATTACCGCCATGTTGACATTGATT
ATTGACTAGTTATTAATAGTAATCAATTACGGGGTCATTAGTTCATAGCCCATATATGGAGTTCCGCGTT
ACATAACTTACGGTAAATGGCCCGCCTGGCTGACCGCCCAACGACCCCCGCCCATTGACGTCAATAATGA
CGTATGTTCCCATAGTAACGCCAATAGGGACTTTCCATTGACGTCAATGGGTGGAGTATTTACGGTAAAC
TGCCCACTTGGCAGTACATCAAGTGTATCATATGCCAAGTACGCCCCCTATTGACGTCAATGACGGTAAA
TGGCCCGCCTGGCATTATGCCCAGTACATGACCTTATGGGACTTTCCTACTTGGCAGTACATCTACGTAT
TAGTCATCGCTATTACCATGCTAGAGAACCATCAGATGTTTCCAGGGTGCCCCAAGGACCTGAAATGACC
CTGTGCCTTATTTGAACTAACCAATCAGTTCGCTTCTCGCTTCTGTTCGCGCGCTTCTGCTCCCCGAGCT
CAATAAAAGAGCCCACAACCCCTCACTCGGCGCGCCAGTCCTCCGATTGACTGAGTCGCCCGGGTACCCG
TGTATCCAATAAACCCTCTTGCAGTTGCATCCGACTTGTGGTCTCGCTGTTCCTTGGGAGGGTCTCCTCT
GAGTGATTGACTACCCGTCAGCGGGGGTCTTTCATTTGGGGGCTCGTCCGGGATCGGGAGACCCCTGCCC
AGGGACCACCGACCCACCACCGGGAGGT
