>Addgene plasmid #89937 | pMRXIP Lamp1-Venus | depositor partial sequence | sequence record 174288 | rat Lamp1
ATGGCGGCCCCGGGCGCCCGGCGGCCGCTGCTCCTGTTGCTGCTGGCAGGCCTTGCACACAGCGCCCCAG
CACTGTTCGAGGTGAAAGACAACAACGGCACAGCGTGTATAATGGCCAGCTTCTCTGCCTCCTTTCTGAC
CACCTATGATGCTGGACATGTTTCTAAGGTCTCGAATATGACCCTGCCAGCCTCTGCAGAAGTCCTGAAG
AATAGCAGCTCTTGTGGTGAAAAGAATGCTTCTGAGCCCACCCTCGCAATCACCTTTGGAGAAGGATATT
TACTGAAACTCACCTTCACAAAAAACACAACACGTTACAGTGTCCAGCACATGTATTTCACATATAACCT
GTCAGACACACAATTCTTTCCCAATGCCAGCTCCAAAGGGCCCGACACTGTGGATTCCACAACTGACATC
AAGGCAGACATCAACAAAACATACCGATGTGTCAGCGACATCAGGGTCTACATGAAGAATGTGACCATTG
TGCTCTGGGACGCTACTATCCAGGCCTACCTGCCGAGTAGCAACTTCAGCAAGGAAGAGACACGCTGCCC
ACAGGATCAACCTTCCCCAACTACTGGGCCACCCAGCCCCTCACCACCACTTGTGCCCACAAACCCCAGT
GTGTCCAAGTACAATGTGACTGGTGACAATGGAACCTGCCTGCTGGCCTCTATGGCACTGCAACTCAACA
TCACCTACATGAAGAAGGACAACACGACTGTGACCAGAGCATTCAACATCAACCCAAGTGACAAATATAG
TGGGACTTGCGGTGCCCAGTTGGTGACCCTGAAGGTGGGGAACAAGAGCAGAGTCCTGGAGCTGCAGTTT
GGGATGAATGCCACTTCTAGCCTGTTTTTCCTGCAAGGAGTTCAGTTGAACATGACTCTTCCTGATGCCA
TAGAGCCCACGTTCAGCACCTCCAACTATTCCCTGAAAGCTCTTCAGGCCAGTGTCGGCAACTCATACAA
GTGCAACAGTGAGGAGCACATCTTTGTCAGCAAGGCGCTCGCCCTCAATGTCTTCAGCGTGCAAGTCCAG
GCTTTCAGGGTAGAAAGTGACAGGTTTGGGTCTGTGGAAGAGTGTGTACAGGACGGTAACAACATGCTGA
TCCCCATTGCTGTGGGCGGGGCCCTGGCAGGGCTGGTCCTCATCGTCCTCATCGCCTACCTCATCGGCAG
GAAGAGGAGTCACGCGGGCTATCAGACCATC
